>Addgene plasmid #109216 | pDEST- IP2.0(codon for C.elegans) | addgene full sequence | sequence record 211257 | Addgene NGS Result
AAGCTACCCATCAACAAGTTTGTACAAAAAAGCTGAACGAGAAACGTAAAATGATATAAATATCAATATA
TTAAATTAGATTTTGCATAAAAAACAGACTACATAATACTGTAAAACACAACATATCCAGTCACTATGGC
GGCCGGCCGCATTAGGCACCCCAGGCTTTACACTTTATGCTTCCGGCTCGTATAATGTGTGGATTTTGAG
TTAGGATCGATCCGGCTTACTAAAAGCCAGATAACAGTATGCGTATTTGCGCGCTGATTTTTGCGGTATA
AGAATATATACTGATATGTATACCCGAAGTATGTCAAAAAGAGGTATGCTATGAAGCAGCGTATTACAGT
GACAGTTGACAGCGACAGCTATCAGTTGCTCAAGGCATATATGATGTCAATATCTCCGGTCTGGTAAGCA
CAACCATGCAGAATGAAGCCCGTCGTCTGCGTGCCGAACGCTGGAAAGCGGAAAATCAGGAAGGGATGGC
TGAGGTCGCCCGGTTTATTGAAATGAACGGCTCTTTTGCTGACGAGAACAGGGGCTGGTGAAATGCAGTT
TAAGGTTTACACCTATAAAAGAGAGAGCCGTTATCGTCTGTTTGTGGATGTACAGAGTGATATTATTGAC
ACGCCCGGGCGACGGATGGTGATCCCCCTGGCCAGTGCACGTCTGCTGTCAGATAAAGTCTCCCGTGAAC
TTTACCCGGTGGTGCATATCGGGGATGAAAGCTGGCGCATGATGACCACCGATATGGCCAGTGTGCCGGT
CTCCGTTATCGGGGAAGAAGTGGCTGATCTCAGCCACCGCGAAAATGACATCAAAAACGCCATTAACCTG
ATGTTCTGGGGAATATAAATGTCAGGCTCCCTTATACACAGCCAGTCTGCAGGGTCCCACCTGACCCCAT
GCCGAACTCAGAAGTGAAACGCCGTAGCGCCGATGGTAGTGTGGGGTCTCCCCATGCGAGAGTAGGGAAC
TGCCAGGCATCAAATAAAACGAAAGGCTCAGTCGAAAGACTGGGCCTTTCGTTTTATCTGTTGTTTGTCG
GTGAACGCTCTCCTGAGTAGGACAAATCCGCCGGGAGCGGATTTGAACGTTGCGAAGCAACGGCCCGGAG
GGTGGCGGGCAGGACGCCCGCCATAAACTGCCAGGCATCAAATTAAGCAGAAGGCCATCCTGACGGATGG
CCTTTTTGCGTTTCTACAAACTCTTCCTGTCGTCATATCTACAAGCCATCCCCCCACAGATACGGTAAAC
TAGCCTCGTTTTTGCATCAGGAAAGCAGCTATGAACCACTCCTTAATGCAGGTCGACCATAGTGACTGGA
TATGTTGTGTTTTACAGTATTATGTAGTCTGTTTTTTATGCAAAATCTAATTTAATATATTGATATTTAT
ATCATTTTACGTTTCTCGTTCAGCTTTCTTGTACAAAGTGGTTGATCCCGATATCTTGGTACCGGTAGAA
AAAATGGGATCTCACCACCACCACCACCACGGAATGACCTCTATGACCGGAGGACAACAAATGGGACGCG
ACCTTTACGATGACGACGACAAGGACCTTGCTACCGAGTTCATGGTTGATTCTTCTATGAAGCGCCGTTG
GAAGAAGAACTTCATCGCTGTCTCCGCCGCTAACCGCTTCAAGAAGATTTCTTCTTCTGGAGCCCTTGGA
TCTGCTGGATACAACTCTACCAACGTCTACATCATGGCTGATAAGCAAAAGAACGGAATTAAGGCTAACT
TCAAGATCCGTCATAACATCGAGGATGGAGGAGTTCAACTTGCTGATCATTACCAACAAAACACTCCAAT
CGGAGATGGACCAGTTCTTCTTCCAGATAACCACTACCTTTCCTTCCAATCCGCTCTCTCTAAGGTAAGT
TTAAACATATATATACTAACTAACCCTGATTATTTAAATTTTCAGGACCCAAACGAGAAGCGTGACCACA
TGGTCCTTCTTGAGTTCGTCACCGCTGCTGGAATCACCCTTGGAATGGATGAGCTTTACAAGGTTGATGG
AGGATCTGGAGGAACTGGAGTTTCTAAGGGAGAGGAGCTTTTCACTGGAGTTGTCCCAATCCTTGTCGAG
CTTGATGGAGATGTTAACGGACACAAGTTCTCTGTTTCTGGAGAGGGAGAGGGAGACGCTACCTACGGAA
AGCTCACCCTCAAGCTCATCTGCACTACCGGAAAGCTCCCAGTTCCATGGCCAACCCTTGTTACCACCCT
TGGATACGGACTCAAGTGTTTCGCTCGTTACCCAGATCACATGAAGCAACATGATTTCTTCAAGTCTGCT
ATGCCAGAGGGATACGTTCAAGAGCGTACTATCTTCTTCAAGGTAAGTTTAAACAGTTCGGTACTAACTA
ACCATACATATTTAAATTTTCAGGATGATGGAAACTACAAGACCCGTGCTGAGGTTAAGTTCGAGGGAGA
TACCCTTGTCAACCGTATCGAGCTTAAGGGAATTGATTTCAAGGAAGATGGAAACATCCTTGGACATAAG
CTCGAATACAACGGAACTGATCAACTTACTGAGGAACAAATCGCTGAATTCAAGGAGGCTTTCTCCCTTT
TCGATAAGGACGGAGATGGAACTATCACTACCAAGGTAAGTTTAAACATGATTTTACTAACTAACTAATC
TGATTTAAATTTTCAGGAGCTTGGAACCGTCATGCGTTCTCTCGGACAAAACCCAACTGAGGCTGAGCTT
CAAGACATGATCAACGAGGTTGACGCTGACGGAAACGGAACTATTTACTTCCCAGAGTTCCTCACCATGA
TGGCCCGCAAGATGAAGGATACCGATTCTGAGGAGGAGATCCGCGAGGCTTTCCGTGTCTTCGATAAGGA
CGGAAACGGATACATTTCCGCCGCCCAACTTCGTCACGTTATGACTAACCTTGGAGAGAAGCTCACCGAC
GAGGAGGTTGACGAGATGATCCGTGAGGCTGACATCGACGGAGACGGACAAGTCAACTACGAGGAGTTCG
TTCAAATGATGACTGCCAAGTAATCTAGACAATTCCAACTGAGCGCCGGTCGCTACCATTACCAACTTGT
CTGGTGTCAAAAATAATAGGGGCCGCTGTCATCAGAGTAAGTTTAAACTGAGTTCTACTAACTAACGAGT
AATATTTAAATTTTCAGCATCTCGCGCCCGTGCCTCTGACTTCTAAGTCCAATTACTCTTCAACATCCCT
ACATGCTCTTTCTCCCTGTGCTCCCACCCCCTATTTTTGTTATTATCAAAAAACTTCTCTTAATTTCTTT
GTTTTTTAGCTTCTTTTAAGTCACCTCTAACAATGAAATTGTGTAGATTCAAAAATAGAATTAATTCGTA
ATAAAAAGTCGAAAAAAATTGTGCTCCCTCCCCCCATTAATAATAATTCTATCCCAAAATCTACACAATG
TTCTGTGTACACTTCTTATGTTTTTTACTTCTGATAAATTTTTTTGAAACATCATAGAAAAAACCGCACA
CAAAATACCTTATCATATGTTACGTTTCAGTTTATGACCGCAATTTTTATTTCTTCGCACGTCTGGGCCT
CTCATGACGTCAAATCATGCTCATCGTGAAAAAGTTTTGGAGTATTTTTGGAATTTTTCAATCAAGTGAA
AGTTTATGAAATTAATTTTCCTGCTTTTGCTTTTTGGGGTTTCCCCTATTGTTTGTCAAGATTTCGAGGA
CGGCGTTTTTCTTGCTAAAATCACAAGTATTGATGAGCACGATGCAAGAAAGATCGGAAGAAGGTTTGGG
TTTGAGGCTCAGTGGAAGGTGAGTAGAAGTTGATAATTTGAAAGTGGAGTAGTGTCTATGGGGTTTTTGC
CTTAAATGACAGAATACATTCCCAATATACCAAACATAACTGTTTCCTACTAGTCGGCCGTACGGGCCCT
TTCGTCTCGCGCGTTTCGGTGATGACGGTGAAAACCTCTGACACATGCAGCTCCCGGAGACGGTCACAGC
TTGTCTGTAAGCGGATGCCGGGAGCAGACAAGCCCGTCAGGGCGCGTCAGCGGGTGTTGGCGGGTGTCGG
GGCTGGCTTAACTATGCGGCATCAGAGCAGATTGTACTGAGAGTGCACCATATGCGGTGTGAAATACCGC
ACAGATGCGTAAGGAGAAAATACCGCATCAGGCGGCCTTAAGGGCCTCGTGATACGCCTATTTTTATAGG
TTAATGTCATGATAATAATGGTTTCTTAGACGTCAGGTGGCACTTTTCGGGGAAATGTGCGCGGAACCCC
TATTTGTTTATTTTTCTAAATACATTCAAATATGTATCCGCTCATGAGACAATAACCCTGATAAATGCTT
CAATAATATTGAAAAAGGAAGAGTATGAGTATTCAACATTTCCGTGTCGCCCTTATTCCCTTTTTTGCGG
CATTTTGCCTTCCTGTTTTTGCTCACCCAGAAACGCTGGTGAAAGTAAAAGATGCTGAAGATCAGTTGGG
TGCACGAGTGGGTTACATCGAACTGGATCTCAACAGCGGTAAGATCCTTGAGAGTTTTCGCCCCGAAGAA
CGTTTTCCAATGATGAGCACTTTTAAAGTTCTGCTATGTGGCGCGGTATTATCCCGTATTGACGCCGGGC
AAGAGCAACTCGGTCGCCGCATACACTATTCTCAGAATGACTTGGTTGAGTACTCACCAGTCACAGAAAA
GCATCTTACGGATGGCATGACAGTAAGAGAATTATGCAGTGCTGCCATAACCATGAGTGATAACACTGCG
GCCAACTTACTTCTGACAACGATCGGAGGACCGAAGGAGCTAACCGCTTTTTTGCACAACATGGGGGATC
ATGTAACTCGCCTTGATCGTTGGGAACCGGAGCTGAATGAAGCCATACCAAACGACGAGCGTGACACCAC
GATGCCTGTAGCAATGGCAACAACGTTGCGCAAACTATTAACTGGCGAACTACTTACTCTAGCTTCCCGG
CAACAATTAATAGACTGGATGGAGGCGGATAAAGTTGCAGGACCACTTCTGCGCTCGGCCCTTCCGGCTG
GCTGGTTTATTGCTGATAAATCTGGAGCCGGTGAGCGTGGGTCTCGCGGTATCATTGCAGCACTGGGGCC
AGATGGTAAGCCCTCCCGTATCGTAGTTATCTACACGACGGGGAGTCAGGCAACTATGGATGAACGAAAT
AGACAGATCGCTGAGATAGGTGCCTCACTGATTAAGCATTGGTAACTGTCAGACCAAGTTTACTCATATA
TACTTTAGATTGATTTAAAACTTCATTTTTAATTTAAAAGGATCTAGGTGAAGATCCTTTTTGATAATCT
CATGACCAAAATCCCTTAACGTGAGTTTTCGTTCCACTGAGCGTCAGACCCCGTAGAAAAGATCAAAGGA
TCTTCTTGAGATCCTTTTTTTCTGCGCGTAATCTGCTGCTTGCAAACAAAAAAACCACCGCTACCAGCGG
TGGTTTGTTTGCCGGATCAAGAGCTACCAACTCTTTTTCCGAAGGTAACTGGCTTCAGCAGAGCGCAGAT
ACCAAATACTGTTCTTCTAGTGTAGCCGTAGTTAGGCCACCACTTCAAGAACTCTGTAGCACCGCCTACA
TACCTCGCTCTGCTAATCCTGTTACCAGTGGCTGCTGCCAGTGGCGATAAGTCGTGTCTTACCGGGTTGG
ACTCAAGACGATAGTTACCGGATAAGGCGCAGCGGTCGGGCTGAACGGGGGGTTCGTGCACACAGCCCAG
CTTGGAGCGAACGACCTACACCGAACTGAGATACCTACAGCGTGAGCTATGAGAAAGCGCCACGCTTCCC
GAAGGGAGAAAGGCGGACAGGTATCCGGTAAGCGGCAGGGTCGGAACAGGAGAGCGCACGAGGGAGCTTC
CAGGGGGAAACGCCTGGTATCTTTATAGTCCTGTCGGGTTTCGCCACCTCTGACTTGAGCGTCGATTTTT
GTGATGCTCGTCAGGGGGGCGGAGCCTATGGAAAAACGCCAGCAACGCGGCCTTTTTACGGTTCCTGGCC
TTTTGCTGGCCTTTTGCTCACATGTTCTTTCCTGCGTTATCCCCTGATTCTGTGGATAACCGTATTACCG
CCTTTGAGTGAGCTGATACCGCTCGCCGCAGCCGAACGACCGAGCGCAGCGAGTCAGTGAGCGAGGAAGC
GGAAGAGCGCCCAATACGCAAACCGCCTCTCCCCGCGCGTTGGCCGATTCATTAATGCAGCTGGCACGAC
AGGTTTCCCGACTGGAAAGCGGGCAGTGAGCGCAACGCAATTAATGTGAGTTAGCTCACTCATTAGGCAC
CCCAGGCTTTACACTTTATGCTTCCGGCTCGTATGTTGTGTGGAATTGTGAGCGGATAACAATTTCACAC
AGGAAACAGCTATGACCATGATTACGCCAAGCTGTAAGTTTAAACATGATCTTACTAACTAACTATTCTC
ATTTAAATTTTCAGAGCTTAAAAATGGCTGAAATCACTCACAACGATGGATACGCTAACAACTTGGAAAT
GAAAT
Features (pLannotate 1.2.2; 20 found; start..end, strand, type, name):
     14..138     +  protein_bind   attR1: mutant version of attR; recombination site for the Gateway® LR reaction LR Clonase™
    167..197     +  promoter       lac UV5 promoter: E. coli lac promoter with an "up" mutation
    219..299     +  intron         PDK intron (fragment): pdk; modified pyruvate orthophosphate dikinase intron from Flaveria trinervia 3.0
    390..548     +  CDS            ccdA (fragment): CCDA_ECO57 - Also known as H, letA. Experimental evidence at protein level: Swiss-Prot protein existence level 1. Antitoxin component of a type II toxin-antitoxin (TA) system which inhibits the post-segregational killing (PSK) of plasmid-free cells, also referred to as a plasmid addiction system. Binds to and blocks the activity of CcdB; will also remove bound CcdB protein from the CcdB-GyrA complex by forming a CcdA-CcdB complex, a process termed rejuvenation. Functions as a transcriptional corepressor for the ccdAB operon, repression also requires CcdB (By similarity). From Escherichia coli
    553..855     +  CDS            ccdB: CCDB_ECOLI - Also known as G, letB, letD. Experimental evidence at protein level: Swiss-Prot protein existence level 1. Toxic component of a type II toxin-antitoxin (TA) system, functioning in plasmid maintainence. Responsible for the post- segregational killing (PSK) of plasmid-free cells, also referred to as a plasmid addiction system. Half-life of over 2 hours. Cell killing by CcdB is accompanied by filamentation, defects in chromosome and plasmid segregation, defects in cell division, formation of anucleate cells, decreased DNA synthesis and plasmid loss. Interferes with the activity of DN
    877..987     +  ncRNA          5S rRNA (fragment): Accession: RF00001 - 5S ribosomal RNA
    991..1077    +  terminator     rrnB T1 terminator: Escherichia coli rrnB; transcription terminator T1 from the E. coli rrnB gene
   1169..1196    +  terminator     rrnB T2 terminator: transcription terminator T2 from the E. coli rrnB gene
   1318..1442    -  protein_bind   attR2: mutant version of attR; recombination site for the Gateway® LR reaction LR Clonase™
   1477..3030    +  CDS            GCaMP2: GCaMP2 is a basic (constitutively fluorescent) green fluorescent protein published in 2006, derived from Aequorea victoria.
   3646..3798    +  CDS            aex-5 (fragment): AEX5_CAEEL - Also known as kpc-3 From Caenorhabditis elegans.
   3926..3961    +  CDS            rop (fragment): Rop protein, which maintains plasmids at low copy number; rop
   4063..4162    +  misc_feature   bom (fragment): basis of mobility region from pBR322
   4260..4364    +  promoter       AmpR promoter: bla
   4365..5225    +  CDS            AmpR: β-lactamase; bla; confers resistance to ampicillin, carbenicillin, and related antibiotics
   5396..5984    +  rep_origin     ori: high-copy-number ColE1/pMB1/pBR322/pUC origin of replication
   6167..6259    +  CDS            lacI (fragment): lac repressor; lacI; The lac repressor binds to the lac operator to inhibit transcription in E. coli. This inhibition can be relieved by adding lactose or isopropyl-β-D-thiogalactopyranoside (IPTG).
   6272..6293    +  protein_bind   CAP binding site: CAP binding activates transcription in the presence of cAMP. E. coli catabolite activator protein
   6308..6338    +  promoter       lac promoter: promoter for the E. coli lac operon
   6346..6362    +  protein_bind   lac operator: The lac repressor binds to the lac operator to inhibit transcription in E. coli. This inhibition can be relieved by adding lactose or isopropyl-β-D-thiogalactopyranoside (IPTG). lac repressor encoded by lacI
