[The description below was written by a language model from this plasmid's Addgene catalogue record and pLannotate feature annotations shown in this document.]
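Description:
pDEST-IP2.0(codon for C.elegans) is a 6,515 bp Gateway destination vector for worm expression, built on a customized backbone and carrying the inverse-type calcium indicator Inverse Pericam 2.0 (IP2.0). It is maintained in E. coli through a high-copy ColE1/pUC-type origin and an ampicillin resistance gene (AmpR, β-lactamase). Because it retains an intact ccdB toxin gene, it must be propagated in a ccdB-tolerant strain. Residual lac promoter/operator, CAP site, and fragments of lacI, rop and bom appear to be backbone remnants.

The Gateway cassette lies immediately upstream of the indicator. attR1 and attR2 flank ccdB, which is associated with a lac UV5 promoter and a ccdA fragment and followed by rrnB T1/T2 terminators. In an LR reaction, this counter-selectable cassette is replaced by the contents of an entry clone. Given its position ahead of the IP2.0 coding sequence, the arrangement suggests that a promoter of choice is recombined in to drive indicator expression in particular cells, although the record does not say so and lists no worm promoter in the plasmid itself. The roughly 1.56 kb synthetic IP2.0 insert is codon-optimised for C. elegans, carries an N-terminal His-tag, and contains three introns that are spliced out before translation, a design commonly used to improve transgene expression in worms. The automated annotation labels this region GCaMP2, presumably reflecting shared circularly permuted fluorescent protein and calmodulin/M13 components rather than its true identity. A downstream match to an aex-5 fragment is of unclear function; the record does not identify a 3' UTR.

IP2.0 increases in fluorescence as calcium falls, and the construct is intended for imaging putative neuronal inhibition in C. elegans.
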