Addgene plasmid #109216: pDEST- IP2.0(codon for C.elegans)
Purpose: IP2.0 for C. elegans (Codon optimization and introns).
Depositing lab: Takeshi Ishihara. Depositing organization: Kyushu University. Publication: An improved inverse-type Ca2+ indicator can detect putative neuronal inhibition in Caenorhabditis elegans by increasing signal intensity upon Ca2+ decrease. Hara-Kuge S, Nishihara T, Matsuda T, Kitazono T, Teramoto T, Nagai T, Ishihara T. PLoS One. 2018 Apr 25;13(4):e0194707. doi: 10.1371/journal.pone.0194707. eCollection 2018. PubMed 29694380.
Backbone
  Vector backbone: Customized Vector
  Total vector size (bp): 6515
  Vector type: Worm Expression
Growth in bacteria
  Bacterial resistance: Ampicillin, 100 μg/mL
  Growth temperature: 37°C
  Growth strain: ccdB Survival
  Copy number: High Copy
Gene/Insert
  Gene/Insert name: IP2.0 (Inverse Pericam 2.0)
  Species: Synthetic
  Insert size (bp): 1560
  Tag / fusion protein: His-tag (N terminal on insert)
Terms and licenses: Academic/Nonprofit Terms; Industry Terms: Not Available to Industry
Depositor comments: Please note the IP2.0 nucleotide sequence in this plasmid contains 3 introns, which are removed prior to translation of the IP2.0 protein. For more information on the location of the introns, please see the annotated GenBank file.
How to cite: pDEST- IP2.0(codon for C.elegans) was a gift from Takeshi Ishihara (Addgene plasmid # 109216 ; http://n2t.net/addgene:109216 ; RRID:Addgene_109216)
